>Addgene plasmid #80070 | GFP-BLM | addgene full sequence | sequence record 423157 | Addgene NGS Result
GGTCATTAGTTCATAGCCCATATATGGAGTTCCGCGTTACATAACTTACGGTAAATGGCCCGCCTGGCTG
ACCGCCCAACGACCCCCGCCCATTGACGTCAATAATGACGTATGTTCCCATAGTAACGCCAATAGGGACT
TTCCATTGACGTCAATGGGTGGAGTATTTACGGTAAACTGCCCACTTGGCAGTACATCAAGTGTATCATA
TGCCAAGTACGCCCCCTATTGACGTCAATGACGGTAAATGGCCCGCCTGGCATTATGCCCAGTACATGAC
CTTATGGGACTTTCCTACTTGGCAGTACATCTACGTATTAGTCATCGCTATTACCATGGTGATGCGGTTT
TGGCAGTACATCAATGGGCGTGGATAGCGGTTTGACTCACGGGGATTTCCAAGTCTCCACCCCATTGACG
TCAATGGGAGTTTGTTTTGGCACCAAAATCAACGGGACTTTCCAAAATGTCGTAACAACTCCGCCCCATT
GACGCAAATGGGCGGTAGGCGTGTACGGTGGGAGGTCTATATAAGCAGAGCTGGTTTAGTGAACCGTCAG
ATCCGCTAGCGCTACCGGTCGCCACCATGGTGAGCAAGGGCGAGGAGCTGTTCACCGGGGTGGTGCCCAT
CCTGGTCGAGCTGGACGGCGACGTAAACGGCCACAAGTTCAGCGTGTCCGGCGAGGGCGAGGGCGATGCC
ACCTACGGCAAGCTGACCCTGAAGTTCATCTGCACCACCGGCAAGCTGCCCGTGCCCTGGCCCACCCTCG
TGACCACCCTGACCTACGGCGTGCAGTGCTTCAGCCGCTACCCCGACCACATGAAGCAGCACGACTTCTT
CAAGTCCGCCATGCCCGAAGGCTACGTCCAGGAGCGCACCATCTTCTTCAAGGACGACGGCAACTACAAG
ACCCGCGCCGAGGTGAAGTTCGAGGGCGACACCCTGGTGAACCGCATCGAGCTGAAGGGCATCGACTTCA
AGGAGGACGGCAACATCCTGGGGCACAAGCTGGAGTACAACTACAACAGCCACAACGTCTATATCATGGC
CGACAAGCAGAAGAACGGCATCAAGGTGAACTTCAAGATCCGCCACAACATCGAGGACGGCAGCGTGCAG
CTCGCCGACCACTACCAGCAGAACACCCCCATCGGCGACGGCCCCGTGCTGCTGCCCGACAACCACTACC
TGAGCACCCAGTCCGCCCTGAGCAAAGACCCCAACGAGAAGCGCGATCACATGGTCCTGCTGGAGTTCGT
GACCGCCGCCGGGATCACTCTCGGCATGGACGAGCTGTACAAGTCCGGACTCAGATCTCGAGCTCAAGCT
TCGAATTCTGCAGTCGAGATCGAGGGTAGAATGGCTGCTGTTCCTCAAAATAATCTACAGGAGCAACTAG
AACGTCACTCAGCCAGAACACTTAATAATAAATTAAGTCTTTCAAAACCAAAATTTTCAGGTTTCACTTT
TAAAAAGAAAACATCTTCAGATAACAATGTATCTGTAACTAATGTGTCAGTAGCAAAAACACCTGTATTA
AGAAATAAAGATGTTAATGTTACCGAAGACTTTTCCTTCAGTGAACCTCTACCCAACACCACAAATCAGC
AAAGGGTCAAGGACTTCTTTAAAAATGCTCCAGCAGGACAGGAAACACAGAGAGGTGGATCAAAATCATT
ATTGCCAGATTTCTTGCAGACTCCGAAGGAAGTTGTATGCACTACCCAAAACACACCAACTGTAAAGAAA
TCCCGGGATACTGCTCTCAAGAAATTAGAATTTAGTTCTTCACCAGATTCTTTAAGTACCATCAATGATT
GGGATGATATGGATGACTTTGATACTTCTGAGACTTCAAAATCATTTGTTACACCACCCCAAAGTCACTT
TGTAAGAGTAAGCACTGCTCAGAAATCAAAAAAGGGTAAGAGAAACTTTTTTAAAGCACAGCTTTATACA
ACAAACACAGTAAAGACTGATTTGCCTCCACCCTCCTCTGAAAGCGAGCAAATAGATTTGACTGAGGAAC
AGAAGGATGACTCAGAATGGTTAAGCAGCGATGTGATTTGCATCGATGATGGCCCCATTGCTGAAGTGCA
TATAAATGAAGATGCTCAGGAAAGTGACTCTCTGAAAACTCATTTGGAAGATGAAAGAGATAATAGCGAA
AAGAAGAAGAATTTGGAAGAAGCTGAATTACATTCAACTGAGAAAGTTCCATGTATTGAATTTGATGATG
ATGATTATGATACGGATTTTGTTCCACCTTCTCCAGAAGAAATTATTTCTGCTTCTTCTTCCTCTTCAAA
ATGCCTTAGTACGTTAAAGGACCTTGACACATCTGACAGAAAAGAGGATGTTCTTAGCACATCAAAAGAT
CTTTTGTCAAAACCTGAGAAAATGAGTATGCAGGAGCTGAATCCAGAAACCAGCACAGACTGTGACGCT
[150 nt withheld, positions 2450-2599]
GTAGATTTTAATAAAAGTGATGCCAGTCTTCTTGGCTCATTGTGGAGATACAGGCCTGATTCACTTGATG
GCCCTATGGAGGGTGATTCCTGCCCTACAGGGAATTCTATGAAGGAGTTAAATTTTTCACACCTTCCCTC
AAATTCTGTTTCTCCTGGGGACTGTTTACTGACTACCACCCTAGGAAAGACAGGATTCTCTGCCACCAGG
AAGAATCTTTTTGAAAGGCCTTTATTCAATACCCATTTACAGAAGTCCTTTGTAAGTAGCAACTGGGCTG
AAACACCAAGACTAGGAAAAAAAAATGAAAGCTCTTATTTCCCAGGAAATGTTCTCACAAGCACTGCTGT
GAAAGATCAGAATAAACATACTGCTTCAATAAATGACTTAGAAAGAGAAACCCAACCTTCCTATGATATT
GATAATTTTGACATAGATGACTTTGATGATGATGATGACTGGGAAGACATAATGCATAATTTAGCAGCCA
GCAAATCTTCCACAGCTGCCTATCAACCCATCAAGGAAGGTCGGCCAATTAAATCAGTATCAGAAAGACT
TTCCTCAGCCAAGACAGACTGTCTTCCAGTGTCATCTACTGCTCAAAATATAAACTTCTCAGAGTCAATT
CAGAATTATACTGACAAGTCAGCACAAAATTTAGCATCCAGAAATCTGAAACATGAGCGTTTCCAAAGTC
TTAGTTTTCCTCATACAAAGGAAATGATGAAGATTTTTCATAAAAAATTTGGCCTGCATAATTTTAGAAC
TAATCAGCTAGAGGCGATCAATGCTGCACTGCTTGGTGAAGACTGTTTTATCCTGATGCCGACTGGAGGT
GGTAAGAGTTTGTGTTACCAGCTCCCTGCCTGTGTTTCTCCTGGGGTCACTGTTGTCATTTCTCCCTTGA
GATCACTTATCGTAGATCAAGTCCAAAAGCTGACTTCCTTGGATATTCCAGCTACATATCTGACAGGTGA
TAAGACTGACTCAGAAGCTACAAATATTTACCTCCAGTTATCAAAAAAAGACCCAATCATAAAACTTCTA
TATGTCACTCCAGAAAAGATCTGTGCAAGTAACAGACTCATTTCTACTCTGGAGAATCTCTATGAGAGGA
AGCTCTTGGCACGTTTTGTTATTGATGAAGCACATTGTGTCAGTCAGTGGGGACATGATTTTCGTCAAGA
TTACAAAAGAATGAATATGCTTCGCCAGAAGTTTCCTTCTGTTCCGGTGATGGCTCTTACGGCCACAGCT
AATCCCAGGGTACAGAAGGACATCCTGACTCAGCTGAAGATTCTCAGACCTCAGGTGTTTAGCATGAGCT
TTAACAGACATAATCTGAAATACTATGTATTACCGAAAAAGCCTAAAAAGGTGGCATTTGATTGCCTAGA
ATGGATCAGAAAGCACCACCCATATGATTCAGGGATAATTTACTGCCTCTCCAGGCGAGAATGTGACACC
ATGGCTGACACGTTACAGAGAGATGGGCTCGCTGCTCTTGCTTACCATGCTGGCCTCAGTGATTCTGCCA
GAGATGAAGTGCAGCAGAAGTGGATTAATCAGGATGGCTGTCAGGTTATCTGTGCTACAATTGCATTTGG
AATGGGGATTGACAAACCGGACGTGCGATTTGTGATTCATGCATCTCTCCCTAAATCTGTGGAGGGTTAC
TACCAAGAATCTGGCAGAGCTGGAAGAGATGGGGAAATATCTCACTGCCTGCTTTTCTATACCTATCATG
ATGTGACCAGACTGAAAAGACTTATAATGATGGAAAAAGATGGAAACCATCATACAAGAGAAACTCACTT
CAATAATTTGTATAGCATGGTACATTACTGTGAAAATATAACGGAATGCAGGAGAATACAGCTTTTGGCC
TACTTTGGTGAAAATGGATTTAATCCTGATTTTTGTAAGAAACACCCAGATGTTTCTTGTGATAATTGCT
GTAAAACAAAGGATTATAAAACAAGAGATGTGACTGACGATGTGAAAAGTATTGTAAGATTTGTTCAAGA
ACATAGTTCATCACAAGGAATGAGAAATATAAAACATGTAGGTCCTTCTGGAAGATTTACTATGAATATG
CTGGTCGACATTTTCTTGGGGAGTAAGAGTGCAAAAATCCAGTCAGGTATATTTGGAAAAGGATCTGCTT
ATTCACGACACAATGCCGAAAGACTTTTTAAAAAGCTGATACTTGACAAGATTTTGGATGAAGACTTATA
TATCAATGCCAATGACCAGGCGATCGCTTATGTGATGCTCGGAAATAAAGCCCAAACTGTACTAAATGGC
AATTTAAAGGTAGACTTTATGGAAACAGAAAATTCCAGCAGTGTGAAAAAACAAAAAGCGTTAGTAGCAA
AAGTGTCTCAGAGGGAAGAGATGGTTAAAAAATGTCTTGGAGAACTTACAGAAGTCTGCAAATCTCTGGG
GAAAGTTTTTGGTGTCCATTACTTCAATATTTTTAATACCGTCACTCTCAAGAAGCTTGCAGAATCTTTA
TCTTCTGATCCTGAGGTTTTGCTTCAAATTGATGGTGTTACTGAAGACAAACTGGAAAAATATGGTGCGG
AAGTGATTTCAGTATTACAGAAATACTCTGAATGGACATCGCCAGCTGAAGACAGTTCCCCAGGGATAAG
CCTGTCCAGCAGCAGAGGCCCCGGAAGAAGTGCCGCTGAGGAGCTCGACGAGGAAATACCTGTATCTTCC
CACTACTTTGCAAGTAAAACCAGAAATGAAAGGAAGAGGAAAAAGATGCCAGCCTCCCAAAGGTCTAAGA
GGAGAAAAACTGCTTCCAGTGGTTCCAAGGCAAAGGGGGGGTCTGCCACATGTAGAAAGATATCTTCCAA
AACGAAATCCTCCAGCATCATTGGATCCAGTTCAGCCTCACATACTTCTCAAGCGACATCAGGAGCCAAT
AGCAAATTGGGGATTATGGCTCCACCGAAGCCTATAAATAGACCGTTTCTTAAGCCTTCATATGCATTCT
CATAACAACCGAATCTCAATGTACATAGACCCTCTTTCTTGTTTGTCAGCATCTGACCATCTGTGACTAT
AAAGCTGTTATTCTTGTTATACCAAAAAAAAAAAAAAAAAAACTCGACGGTACCGCGGGCCCGGGATCCA
CCGGATCTAGATAACTGATCATAATCAGCCATACCACATTTGTAGAGGTTTTACTTGCTTTAAAAAACCT
CCCACACCTCCCCCTGAACCTGAAACATAAAATGAATGCAATTGTTGTTGTTAACTTGTTTATTGCAGCT
TATAATGGTTACAAATAAAGCAATAGCATCACAAATTTCACAAATAAAGCATTTTTTTCACTGCATTCTA
GTTGTGGTTTGTCCAAACTCATCAATGTATCTTAACGCGTAAATTGTAAGCGTTAATATTTTGTTAAAAT
TCGCGTTAAATTTTTGTTAAATCAGCTCATTTTTTAACCAATAGGCCGAAATCGGCAAAATCCCTTATAA
ATCAAAAGAATAGACCGAGATAGGGT
[37 nt withheld, positions 6126-6162]
AAAGAACGTGGACTCCAACGTCAAAGG
[49 nt withheld, positions 6190-6238]
T
[91 nt withheld, positions 6240-6330]
G
[124 nt withheld, positions 6332-6455]
CAGGTGGCACTTTTCGGGGAAATGTGCGCGGAACCCCTATTTGTTTATTTTTCTAAATACATTCAAATAT
GTATCCGCTCATGAGACAATAACCCTGATAAATGCTTCAATAATATTGAAAAAGGAAGAGTCCTGAGGCG
GAAAGAACCAGCTGTGGAATGTGTGTCAGTTAGGGTGTGGAAAGTCCCCAGGCTCCCCAGCAGGCAGAAG
TATGCAAAGCATGCATCTCAATTAGTCAGCAACCAGGTGTGGAAAGTCCCCAGGCTCCCCAGCAGGCAGA
AGTATGCAAAGCATGCATCTCAATTAGTCAGCAACCATAGTCCCGCCCCTAACTCCGCCCATCCCGCCCC
TAACTCCGCCCAGTTCCGCCCATTCTCCGCCCCATGGCTGACTAATTTTTTTTATTTATGCAGAGGCCGA
GGCCGCCTCGGCCTCTGAGCTATTCCAGAAGTAGTGAGGAGGCTTTTTTGGAGGCCTAGGCTTTTGCAAA
GATCGATCAAGAGACAGGATGAGGATCGTTTCGCATGATTGAACAAGATGGATTGCACGCAGGTTCTCCG
GCCGCTTGGGTGGAGAGGCTATTCGGCTATGACTGGGCACAACAGACAATCGGCTGCTCTGATGCCGCCG
TGTTCCGGCTGTCAGCGCAGGGGCGCCCGGTTCTTTTTGTCAAGACCGACCTGTCCGGTGCCCTGAATGA
ACTGCAAGACGAGGCAGCGCGGCTATCGTGGCTGGCCACGACGGGCGTTCCTTGCGCAGCTGTGCTCGAC
GTTGTCACTGAAGCGGGAAGGGACTGGCTGCTATTGGGCGAAGTGCCGGGGCAGGATCTCCTGTCATCTC
ACCTTGCTCCTGCCGAGAAAGTATCCATCATGGCTGATGCAATGCGGCGGCTGCATACGCTTGATCCGGC
TACCTGCCCATTCGACCACCAAGCGAAACATCGCATCGAGCGAGCACGTACTCGGATGGAAGCCGGTCTT
GTCGATCAGGATGATCTGGACGAAGAGCATCAGGGGCTCGCGCCAGCCGAACTGTTCGCCAGGCTCAAGG
CGAGCATGCCCGACGGCGAGGATCTCGTCGTGACCCATGGCGATGCCTGCTTGCCGAATATCATGGTGGA
AAATGGCCGCTTTTCTGGATTCATCGACTGTGGCCGGCTGGGTGTGGCGGACCGCTATCAGGACATAGCG
TTGGCTACCCGTGATATTGCTGAAGAGCTTGGCGGCGAATGGGCTGACCGCTTCCTCGTGCTTTACGGTA
TCGCCGCTCCCGATTCGCAGCGCATCGCCTTCTATCGCCTTCTTGACGAGTTCTTCTGAGCGGGACTCTG
GGGTTCGAAATGACCGACCAAGCGACGCCCAACCTGCCATCACGAGATTTCGATTCCACCGCCGCCTTCT
ATGAAAGGTTGGGCTTCGGAATCGTTTTCCGGGACGCCGGCTGGATGATCCTCCAGCGCGGGGATCTCAT
GCTGGAGTTCTTCGCCCACCCTAGGGGGAGGCTAACTGAAACACGGAAGGAGACAATACCGGAAGGAACC
CGCGCTATGACGGCAATAAAAAGACAGAATAAAACGCACGGTGTTGGGTCGTTTGTTCATAAACGCGGGG
TTCGGTCCCAGGGCTGGCACTCTGTCGATACCCCACCGAGACCCCATTGGGGCCAATACGCCCGCGTTTC
TTCCTTTTCCCCACCCCACCCCCCAAGTTCGGGTGAAGGCCCAGGGCTCGCAGCCAACGTCGGGGCGGCA
GGCCCTGCCATAGCCTCAGGTTACTCATATATACTTTAGATTGATTTAAAACTTCATTTTTAATTTAAAA
GGATCTAGGTGAAGATCCTTTTTGATAATCTCATGACCAAAATCCCTTAACGTGAGTTTTCGTTCCACTG
AGCGTCAGACCCCGTAGAAAAGATCAAAGGATCTTCTTGAGATCCTTTTTTTCTGCGCGTAATCTGCTGC
TTGCAAACAAAAAAACCACCGCTACCAGCGGTGGTTTGTTTGCCGGATCAAGAGCTACCAACTCTTTTTC
CGAAGGTAACTGGCTTCAGCAGAGCGCAGATACCAAATACTGTTCTTCTAGTGTAGCCGTAGTTAGGCCA
CCACTTCAAGAACTCTGTAGCACCGCCTACATACCTCGCTCTGCTAATCCTGTTACCAGTGGCTGCTGCC
AGTGGCGATAAGTCGTGTCTTACCGGGTTGGACTCAAGACGATAGTTACCGGATAAGGCGCAGCGGTCGG
GCTGAACGGGGGGTTCGTGCACACAGCCCAGCTTGGAGCGAACGACCTACACCGAACTGAGATACCTACA
GCGTGAGCTATGAGAAAGCGCCACGCTTCCCGAAGGGAGAAAGGCGGACAGGTATCCGGTAAGCGGCAGG
GTCGGAACAGGAGAGCGCACGAGGGAGCTTCCAGGGGGAAACGCCTGGTATCTTTATAGTCCTGTCGGGT
TTCGCCACCTCTGACTTGAGCGTCGATTTTTGTGATGCTCGTCAGGGGGGCGGAGCCTATGGAAAAACGC
CAGCAACGCGGCCTTTTTACGGTTCCTGGCCTTTTGCTGGCCTTTTGCTCACATGTTCTTTCCTGCGTTA
TCCCCTGATTCTGTGGATAACCGTATTACCGCCATGCATTAGTTATTAATAGTAATCAATTACGG
Features (pLannotate 1.2.2; 17 found; start..end, strand, type, name):
     35..338     +  enhancer       CMV enhancer: human cytomegalovirus immediate early enhancer
    339..542     +  promoter       CMV promoter: human cytomegalovirus (CMV) immediate early promoter
    587..1303    +  CDS            EGFP: EGFP is a basic (constitutively fluorescent) green fluorescent protein published in 1996, derived from Aequorea victoria. It is reported to be a rapidly-maturing weak dimer with moderate acid sensitivity.
   1304..1347    +  misc_feature   MCS (fragment): multiple cloning site
   1361..5611    +  CDS            BLM (sequence partly withheld): BLM_HUMAN - Also known as RECQ2, RECQL3. Experimental evidence at protein level: Swiss-Prot protein existence level 1. ATP-dependent DNA helicase that unwinds single- and double- stranded DNA in a 3'-5' direction (PubMed:9388193, PubMed:24816114, PubMed:25901030). Participates in DNA replication and repair (PubMed:12019152, PubMed:21325134, PubMed:23509288). Involved in 5'-end resection of DNA during double-strand break (DSB) repair: unwinds DNA and recruits DNA2 which mediates the cleavage of 5'-ssDNA (PubMed:21325134). Negatively regulates sister chromatid exchange (SCE) (PubMed:25901030). S
   5723..5748    +  misc_feature   MCS (fragment): multiple cloning site
   5765..5849    +  CDS            large T antigen (fragment): large T antigen from SV40 (simian virus 40)
   5872..5993    +  polyA_signal   SV40 poly(A) signal: SV40 polyadenylation signal
   6027..6455    -  rep_origin     f1 ori (sequence partly withheld): f1 bacteriophage origin of replication; arrow indicates direction of (+) strand synthesis
   6482..6586    +  promoter       AmpR promoter: bla
   6588..6945    +  promoter       SV40 promoter: SV40 enhancer and early promoter
   6980..7774    +  CDS            NeoR/KanR: aminoglycoside phosphotransferase from Tn5; aph(3')-II (or nptII); confers resistance to neomycin, kanamycin, and G418 (Geneticin®)
   7795..7947    +  CDS            ble (fragment): BLE_KLEPN - Experimental evidence at protein level: Swiss-Prot protein existence level 1. Binding protein with a strong affinity to the bleomycin family of antibiotics. Binds to CL990; an antimitotic-antibiotic compound. From Klebsiella pneumoniae.
   8006..8053    +  polyA_signal   HSV TK poly(A) signal: herpes simplex virus thymidine kinase polyadenylation signal (Cole and Stacy, 1985)
   8144..8160    -  polyA_signal   bGH poly(A) signal (fragment): bovine growth hormone polyadenylation signal
   8382..8970    +  rep_origin     ori: high-copy-number ColE1/pMB1/pBR322/pUC origin of replication
   9085..9110    +  enhancer       CMV enhancer (fragment): human cytomegalovirus immediate early enhancer
