[The description below was written by a language model from this plasmid's Addgene catalogue record and pLannotate feature annotations shown in this document.]
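Description:
GFP-BLM is a mammalian expression plasmid of about 9.1 kb, built on the Clontech EGFP-C1 backbone, that produces the human Bloom syndrome helicase BLM fused at its N-terminus to EGFP. The CMV immediate early enhancer and promoter drive the EGFP coding sequence. A short remnant of the multiple cloning site follows, then the full-length BLM open reading frame of roughly 4.25 kb, and the transcript ends at the SV40 polyadenylation signal. The cDNA was inserted at the SalI site, and the only recorded change to the backbone is a duplication of that site. The 3′ junction is not documented. The record tentatively notes that the cDNA comes from HeLa cells and carries nucleotide variants characteristic of that origin.

In bacteria the plasmid is maintained at high copy from a pUC-type ColE1 origin, and an f1 origin is also present. One Tn5 aminoglycoside phosphotransferase gene (NeoR/KanR) provides both selections. A bacterial bla-type promoter expresses it for kanamycin resistance in E. coli, and the SV40 enhancer/early promoter with an HSV TK polyadenylation signal expresses it for G418 selection of stably transfected mammalian cells. The short fragments annotated as ble, large T antigen and bGH poly(A) are most likely backbone remnants or partial annotation matches, not functional elements.

BLM is a RecQ-family, ATP-dependent 3′–5′ DNA helicase involved in replication, double-strand break resection and suppression of sister chromatid exchange. The fluorescent fusion lets BLM be expressed and its subcellular localisation visualised in mammalian cells. The associated publication concerns the interaction of BLM with topoisomerase IIIα in genomic stability.
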