Addgene plasmid #80070: GFP-BLM
Purpose: Expresses GFP-tagged BLM helicase in mammalian cells (EGFP-C1 backbone)
Depositing lab: Nathan Ellis. Depositing organization: Memorial Sloan-Kettering Cancer Center. Publication: Evidence for BLM and Topoisomerase IIIalpha interaction in genomic stability. Hu P, Beresten SF, van Brabant AJ, Ye TZ, Pandolfi PP, Johnson FB, Guarente L, Ellis NA. Hum Mol Genet. 2001 Jun 1;10(12):1287-98. PubMed 11406610.
Backbone
  Vector backbone: EGFP-C1
  Backbone manufacturer: CLONTECH
  Backbone size w/o insert (bp): 4731
  Total vector size (bp): 9112
  Modifications to backbone: SalI cloning site duplicated. No other changes
  Vector type: Mammalian Expression
  Selectable markers: Neomycin (select with G418)
Growth in bacteria
  Bacterial resistance: Kanamycin, 50 μg/mL
  Growth temperature: 37°C
  Growth strain: DH5alpha
  Copy number: High Copy
Gene/Insert
  Gene/Insert name: BLM
  Species: H. sapiens (human)
  Mutation: If correct ID, the cDNA is from HeLa and has characteristic African-ancestry nt
  GenBank ID: U39817.1 NP_000048.1
  Entrez Gene: BLM (a.k.a. BS, MGRISCE1, RECQ2, RECQL2, RECQL3)
  Tag / fusion protein: GFP (N terminal on insert)
  Cloning method: Restriction Enzyme; 5′ cloning site SalI (not destroyed); 3′ cloning site none (unknown if destroyed)
  Sequencing primers: 5′ not sure; 3′ not sure
Terms and licenses: Academic/Nonprofit Terms; Industry Terms: Not Available to Industry
How to cite: GFP-BLM was a gift from Nathan Ellis (Addgene plasmid # 80070 ; http://n2t.net/addgene:80070 ; RRID:Addgene_80070)
