>Addgene plasmid #80070 | GFP-BLM | addgene partial sequence | sequence record 152391 | CMV-F 5'-CGCAAATGGGCGGTAGGCGTG-3'
CCGTCAGATCCGCTAGCGCTACCGGTCGCCACCATGGTGAGCAAGGGCGAGGAGCTGTTCACCGGGGTGG
TGCCCATCCTGGTCGAGCTGGACGGCGACGTAAACGGCCACAAGTTCAGCGTGTCCGGCGAGGGCGAGGG
CGATGCCACCTACGGCAAGCTGACCCTGAAGTTCATCTGCACCACCGGCAAGCTGCCCGTGCCCTGGCCC
ACCCTCGTGACCACCCTGACCTACGGCGTGCAGTGCTTCAGCCGCTACCCCGACCACATGAAGCAGCACG
ACTTCTTCAAGTCCGCCATGCCCGAAGGCTACGTCCAGGAGCGCACCATCTTCTTCAAGGACGACGGCAA
CTACAAGACCCGCGCCGAGGTGAAGTTCGAGGGCGACACCCTGGTGAACCGCATCGAGCTGAAGGGCATC
GACTTCAAGGAGGACGGCAACATCCTGGGGCACAAGCTGGAGTACAACTACAACAGCCACAACGTCTATA
TCATGGCCGACAAGCAGAAGAACGGCATCAAGGTGAACTTCAAGATCCGCCACAACATCGAGGACGGCAG
CGTGCAGCTCGCCGACCACTACCAGCAGAACACCCCCATCGGCGACGGCCCCGTGCTGCTGCCCGACAAC
CACTACCTGAGCACCCAGTCCGCCCTGAGCAAAGACCCCAACGAGAAGCGCGATCACATGGTCCTGCTGG
AGTTCGTGACCGCCGCCGGGATCACTCTCGGCATGGACGAGCTGTACAAGTCCGGACTCAGATCTCGAGC
TCAAGCTTCGAATTCTGCAGTCGAGATCGAGGGTAGAATGGCTGCTGTTCCTCAA
