>Addgene plasmid #80070 | GFP-BLM | addgene partial sequence | sequence record 152392 | SV40pA-R 5'-GAAATTTGTGATGCTATTGC-3'
ACAAGTTAACAACAACAATTGCATTCATTTTATGTTTCAGGTTCAGGGGGAGGTGTGGGAGGTTTTTTAA
AGCAAGTAAAACCTCTACAAATGTGGTATGGCTGATTATGATCAGTTATCTAGATCCGGTGGATCCCGGG
CCCGCGGTACCGTCGAGTTTTTTTTTTTTTTTTTTTGGTATAACAAGAATAACAGCTTTATAGTCACAGA
TGGTCAGATGCTGACAAACAAGAAAGAGGGTCTATGTACATTGAGATTCGGTTGTTATGAGAATGCATAT
GAAGGCTTAAGAAACGGTCTATTTATAGGCTTCGGTGGAGCCATAATCCCCAATTTGCTATTGGCTCCTG
ATGTCGCTTGAGAAGTATGTGAGGCTGAACTGGATCCAATGATGCTGGAGGATTTCGTTTTGGAAGATAT
CTTTCTACATGTGGCAGACCCCCCCTTTGCCTTGGAACCACTGGAAGCAGTTTTTCTCCTCTTAGACCTT
TGGGAGGCTGGCATCTTTTTCCTCTTCCTTTCATTTCTGGTTTTACTTGCAAAGTAGTGGGAAGATACAG
GTATTTCCTCGTCGAGCTCCTCAGCGGCACTTCTTCCGGGGCCTCTGCTGCTGGACAGGCTTATCCCTGG
GGAACTGTCTTCAGCTGGCGATGTCCATTCAGAGTATTTCTGTAATACTGAAATCACTTCCGCACCATAT
TTTTCCAGTTTGTCTTCAGTAACACCATCAATTTGAAGCAAAACCTCAGGATCAGAAGATAAAGATTCTG
CAAGCTTCTTGAGAGTGACGGTATTAA
