>Addgene plasmid #80070 | GFP-BLM | addgene partial sequence | sequence record 153784 | hBLM-F 5'-TGGAAGAAGCTGAATTACAT-3'
ATTTGATGATGATGATTATGATACGGATTTTGTTCCACCTTCTCCAGAAGAAATTATTTCTGCTTCTTCT
TCCTCTTCAAAATGCCTTAGTACGTTAAAGGACCTTGACACATCTGACAGAAAAGAGGATGTTCTTAGCA
CATCAAAAGATCTTTTGTCAAAACCTGAGAAAATGAGTATGCAGGAGCTGAATCCAGAAACCAGCACAGA
CTGTGACGCT
[150 nt withheld, positions 221-370]
GTAGATTTTAATAAAAGTGATGCCAGTCTTCTTGGCTCATTGTGGAGATACAGGCCTGATTCACTTGATG
GCCCTATGGAGGGTGATTCCTGCCCTACAGGGAATTCTATGAAGGAGTTAAATTTTTCACACCTTCCCTC
AAATTCTGTTTCTCCTGGGGACTGTTTACTGACTACCACCCTAGGAAAGACAGGATTCTCTGCCACCAGG
AAGAATCTTTTTGAAAGGCCTTTATTCAATACCCATTTACAGAAGTCCTTTGTAAGTAGCAACTGGGCTG
AAACACCAAGACTAGGAAAAAAAAATGAAAGCTCTTATTTCCCAGGAAATGTTCTCACAAGCACTGCTGT
GAAAGATCAGAATAAACATACTGCTTCAATAAATGACTTAGAAAGAGAAACCCAACCTTCCTATGATATT
GATAATTTTGACATAGATGACTTTGATGATGATGATGACTGGGAAGACATAATGCATAATT
